>Addgene plasmid #70763 | pCas9_sgRNA_0 | depositor full sequence | sequence record 126672 | pCas9_sgRNA_0 sequence 11105 bps
GATCCATGCCGCCTAAGAAGAAACGCAAGGTTGAGGATAAGAAGTACAGCATCGGACTCGACATCGGTAC
TAACTCGGTAGGATGGGCAGTCATCACGGATGAATACAAGGTTCCTTCCAAGAAGTTTAAGGTCCTTGGT
AACACCGACCGCCATTCTATCAAGAAGAACCTCATTGGCGCTTTGCTCTTTGACTCAGGAGAAACCGCTG
AGGCGACACGCCTCAAACGCACGGCACGTCGACGTTATACACGCAGAAAGAATCGTATCTGCTATCTGCA
GGAAATCTTTTCGAACGAAATGGCAAAAGTTGATGACAGCTTCTTCCATCGCCTGGAGGAATCGTTTCTC
GTGGAGGAGGACAAGAAGCACGAGAGACATCCTATCTTCGGCAACATTGTCGATGAGGTCGCTTACCACG
AGAAGTACCCTACTATCTACCACCTTAGAAAGAAGCTCGTAGACTCAACTGACAAAGCGGATCTTCGTCT
GATCTATTTGGCTCTTGCCCACATGATCAAGTTCCGTGGTCATTTTCTCATCGAAGGCGACCTTAATCCC
GACAACTCGGACGTCGATAAGCTGTTTATCCAGCTCGTACAGACATACAACCAGCTCTTCGAAGAAAACC
CAATTAATGCTTCCGGTGTTGATGCAAAAGCTATCCTCAGCGCGAGATTGAGCAAGAGCAGACGCCTCGA
AAACCTCATCGCCCAATTGCCTGGTGAAAAGAAGAACGGCTTGTTCGGCAATCTTATTGCCCTGAGCCTT
GGCCTCACTCCGAACTTCAAGTCGAACTTCGATCTTGCGGAAGATGCCAAGCTGCAACTCTCCAAGGACA
CGTACGATGATGACTTGGACAATCTCCTTGCCCAGATTGGCGATCAATACGCCGATCTTTTCCTCGCGGC
GAAGAACTTGTCGGACGCAATCTTGCTCTCAGACATCCTTCGCGTCAACACTGAGATCACCAAAGCCCCT
CTCTCTGCCTCGATGATCAAGCGCTATGACGAACACCACCAGGATCTCACGCTCCTTAAGGCATTGGTGC
GTCAGCAGTTGCCTGAGAAGTACAAAGAGATTTTCTTTGATCAGTCGAAGAACGGATACGCTGGCTACAT
CGACGGTGGCGCTTCTCAGGAGGAGTTCTACAAGTTTATCAAACCCATTCTTGAGAAGATGGATGGCACG
GAGGAGCTCCTCGTCAAGCTGAATCGCGAGGACCTCCTCCGTAAGCAACGTACGTTCGACAATGGCTCGA
TTCCACACCAGATTCATCTGGGCGAACTCCACGCCATCCTCAGGAGGCAGGAGGACTTCTATCCCTTCCT
CAAGGATAATCGAGAGAAAATTGAGAAGATCCTCACATTCCGCATCCCCTATTATGTAGGCCCACTCGCT
CGCGGAAACTCTCGCTTTGCCTGGATGACCCGCAAGTCGGAAGAAACAATCACCCCGTGGAACTTCGAAG
AGGTGGTGGACAAGGGTGCATCTGCGCAGTCGTTTATTGAGAGGATGACAAACTTTGATAAGAACCTCCC
GAATGAGAAAGTCCTGCCAAAACATTCCCTCCTGTATGAATACTTCACGGTCTATAACGAACTGACAAAG
GTGAAGTACGTGACCGAGGGTATGCGTAAGCCTGCCTTTCTTTCGGGTGAGCAGAAGAAAGCTATTGTCG
ACTTGTTGTTCAAGACCAACCGCAAGGTCACTGTCAAGCAACTGAAGGAAGATTACTTCAAGAAAATCGA
GTGTTTTGATTCGGTAGAGATCTCGGGCGTCGAGGACAGGTTCAACGCCTCTCTCGGCACCTATCACGAT
CTTCTCAAGATCATCAAGGACAAAGACTTTCTTGACAACGAAGAGAACGAGGATATTCTCGAGGACATCG
TGCTCACCCTCACTTTGTTCGAAGATCGCGAAATGATTGAGGAACGTCTTAAGACATATGCTCACTTGTT
CGACGACAAAGTGATGAAGCAGCTGAAGCGTAGGCGATACACAGGTTGGGGCCGCCTCTCGCGCAAGCTG
ATTAACGGTATCCGCGACAAGCAATCCGGCAAGACAATCTTGGATTTCCTTAAGAGCGACGGTTTTGCTA
ACCGCAACTTCATGCAGCTCATCCACGACGACAGCCTTACGTTCAAGGAGGACATCCAGAAGGCCCAGGT
TTCCGGACAAGGTGACTCTCTCCATGAGCACATCGCTAACCTGGCGGGAAGCCCCGCGATCAAGAAAGGT
ATCCTCCAGACCGTCAAAGTTGTGGACGAGCTGGTCAAGGTAATGGGCCGACACAAACCGGAGAACATTG
TTATCGAGATGGCACGAGAGAATCAGACGACCCAGAAAGGCCAAAAGAACTCCAGAGAACGTATGAAACG
AATCGAAGAGGGTATCAAGGAACTGGGATCGCAGATCCTGAAGGAGCACCCCGTTGAGAACACGCAGCTC
CAAAACGAAAAGCTGTACCTCTACTACTTGCAAAATGGTAGGGATATGTACGTCGACCAGGAACTGGATA
TTAATCGTCTGTCCGACTACGACGTTGACCACATCGTGCCCCAATCGTTTCTCAAGGATGACTCGATCGA
TAATAAAGTACTTACGCGCTCAGACAAGAACCGAGGTAAATCGGACAATGTCCCATCGGAGGAAGTCGTG
AAGAAGATGAAGAACTATTGGCGCCAACTTCTTAACGCAAAGCTGATCACCCAGAGGAAATTCGACAACC
TCACCAAAGCAGAACGCGGCGGCCTCTCCGAGCTCGACAAGGCTGGATTTATCAAGCGTCAGCTCGTCGA
AACGCGTCAGATTACCAAGCACGTCGCACAGATCCTGGATAGCCGCATGAACACAAAGTACGACGAAAAC
GACAAGCTCATCCGTGAGGTTAAGGTCATCACCTTGAAGTCGAAACTCGTGTCGGACTTCCGCAAAGATT
TTCAGTTCTATAAAGTTAGAGAGATCAACAACTACCACCATGCGCATGACGCCTACCTCAATGCCGTCGT
GGGCACCGCACTTATTAAGAAATACCCGAAGCTCGAGTCCGAGTTTGTCTACGGCGATTACAAGGTATAC
GACGTTCGCAAGATGATTGCCAAATCGGAGCAGGAGATCGGTAAGGCCACTGCCAAGTACTTCTTTTACT
CGAACATCATGAATTTCTTCAAAACAGAAATCACCCTCGCCAACGGCGAGATTCGCAAACGACCACTCAT
CGAGACTAACGGTGAAACGGGAGAGATCGTCTGGGATAAGGGCCGAGACTTTGCTACGGTTCGAAAGGTC
CTTTCGATGCCTCAAGTGAACATCGTCAAGAAAACGGAGGTCCAAACCGGTGGCTTCAGCAAGGAGTCGA
TTCTGCCGAAACGCAATTCGGACAAATTGATTGCACGCAAGAAGGATTGGGACCCTAAGAAATATGGCGG
CTTCGATTCACCGACAGTGGCCTATTCGGTTCTGGTCGTCGCGAAAGTGGAGAAGGGCAAGTCAAAGAAG
CTCAAGTCAGTGAAGGAGCTCCTGGGAATCACCATCATGGAACGTTCCTCTTTTGAGAAGAACCCTATCG
ACTTTCTCGAGGCTAAGGGCTACAAAGAGGTCAAGAAAGATCTCATCATCAAACTCCCAAAATACTCACT
TTTCGAGCTCGAGAACGGCCGTAAACGAATGCTGGCGAGCGCAGGAGAGCTTCAAAAGGGAAATGAACTG
GCTTTGCCCTCCAAGTACGTCAACTTCCTCTACCTCGCAAGCCATTATGAGAAGTTGAAGGGTAGCCCCG
AGGACAACGAACAAAAGCAGCTCTTCGTGGAGCAACACAAACATTACCTGGATGAAATCATCGAGCAAAT
CTCGGAGTTTAGCAAGCGAGTGATCTTGGCTGATGCCAACCTCGACAAGGTGTTGTCTGCCTACAACAAG
CATCGAGATAAGCCGATTCGCGAGCAGGCCGAGAACATCATCCACCTCTTCACTCTCACTAACTTGGGTG
CGCCTGCGGCGTTTAAATACTTTGACACGACCATCGACCGCAAGCGTTACACAAGCACGAAGGAAGTCCT
CGACGCTACACTGATCCATCAGTCGATCACCGGTCTGTACGAAACCCGCATCGATCTGTCTCAACTGGGC
GGTGACAGCGGCGGCTACCCATACGATGTGCCCGATTACGCTAGCGGCGGAAAGCGTCCCGCAGCCACTA
AGAAGGCTGGACAGGCCAAGAAGAAGAAGTGAGCGGCCGCCCGGCTGCAGATCGTTCAAACATTTGGCAA
TAAAGTTTCTTAAGATTGAATCCTGTTGCCGGTCTTGCGATGATTATCATATAATTTCTGTTGAATTACG
TTAAGCATGTAATAATTAACATGTAATGCATGACGTTATTTATGAGATGGGTTTTTATGATTAGAGTCCC
GCAATTATACATTTAATACGCGATAGAAAACAAAATATAGCGCGCAAACTAGGATAAATTATCGCGCGCG
GTGTCATCTATGTTACTAGATCCGATGATAAGCTGTCAAACATGAGAATTCACTGGCCGTCGTTTTACAA
CGTCGTGACTGGGAAAACCCTGGCGTTACCCAACTTAATCGCCTTGCAGCACATCCCCCTTTCGCCAGCT
GGCGTAATAGCGAAGAGGCCCGCACCGATCGCCCTTCCCAACAGTTGCGCAGCCTGAATGGCGAATGGCG
CCTGATGCGGTATTTTCTCCTTACGCATCTGTGCGGTATTTCACACCGCATATGGTGCACTCTCAGTACA
ATCTGCTCTGATGCCGCATAGTTAAGCCAGCCCCGACACCCGCCAACACCCGCTGACGCGCCCTGACGGG
CTTGTCTGCTCCCGGCATCCGCTTACAGACAAGCTGTGACCGTCTCCGGGAGCTGCATGTGTCAGAGGTT
TTCACCGTCATCACCGAAACGCGCGAGACGAAAGGGCCTCGTGATACGCCTATTTTTATAGGTTAATGTC
ATGATAATAATGGTTTCTTAGGCGGCCGCACGCTAAGTGGAGTTGTCCGAGTCCCCGAATCACAAGAATT
AGGCTCGTGCTCTGTGAGATCTCTCGCGAAACCCAGATGAAGGAAAAAAATCGGAAGATCGCGGAAGAAG
TGGGGTTCGCATGGTCTAACATTGTCGCATTCCTCACAGTTTCGGCTGGAAACGGCAGGGACAATCACGA
GAAATGCGCGACGAGTATTCAGTTGTCCAAAATTATGTCAGCTTGAAAGTTGGAAACGGCGGAAGAAAAT
TCGTCAGGAGGGCGTTGCGGCTAGGGTGAAGAACGGAGACAATTTCGGCTTTGAAATTGGCTCGACTCTG
ATTGGATCATGACGCACTGCTGGTCCACAACCGTGTCGAAGGTGCCGTCTTTACTACAGGTCCGCTGGAA
GCAAAATGGAAAAAGCCGCTGGAGCCCGACTACAGAGCCGCCGTGTTTTGGTAATCAGTCGGCAAATAGG
TCAGCACAGCGCAGCGTGACAGGTTCTTGCAATTTACAGCACAGCTCGTCCGTCTACGACTTTGCACACC
ACAAAGTGTGCGGGGAGCAAAGGAGCCGATCTTGGTCGCGCGCAAAGCCAAGGAGTCTTGAACCTGAGAG
TGTGCGTGTCTTGTGACGCTTGCCCTTCTGTACTTTGCTGTGACACTACCACCACATCTGTCTTGGCTTT
TTGTTCATACATCCACACCGACCATGTCGCTATTCAACGTCAGCAACGGTCTTCGTACCGCTCTCCGACC
TTCTGTTGCCAGCTCTTCGCGCGTTGCTGCCTTTTCCACAACCGCCGCTGCCCGTCTCGCCACACCCACC
TCTGACAACGTTGGCAGTTCGGGCAAGCCTCAGCACTTGAAGCAGTTCAAGATCTACCGATGGAACCCTG
ACAAGCCCTCGGAGAAGCCTCGTCTGCAGTCGTACACACTGGACCTCAACCAGACCGGTCCAATGGTTCT
CGACGCGCTCATCAAAATCAAGAACGAAATTGACCCTACGCTCACCTTCCGTCGCTCGTGCCGTGAGGGT
ATCTGCGGTTCGTGCGCTATGAATATTGACGGTGTCAACACCCTCGCCTGCCTCTGCCGGATCGACAAGC
AGAATGACACCAAGATCTACCCCTTGCCGCACATGTACATTGTCAAGGACCTCGTGCCAGACTTGACCCA
GTTCTACAAGCAGTACCGATCCATCGAGCCTTTCCTCAAGTCCAACAACACCCCTTCTGAGGGTGAACAT
CTTCAGTCGCCCGAGGAGCGTCGTCGACTCGACGGTCTGTACGAGTGCATTCTGTGCGCGTGCTGCTCCA
CATCCTGCCCCTCTTACTGGTGGAATCAGGACGAGTACCTTGGCCCCGCCGTGCTCATGCAGGCGTACCG
ATGGATGGCCGACTCGCGTGACGACTTTGGTGAGGAGCGAAGACAGAAGCTCGAGAACACCTTTTCGCTC
TACCGATGCCTTACCATCATGAACTGCTCCAGGACCTGCCCCAAGAACCTCAACCCTGGTAAGGCAATTG
CACAGATCAAGAAGGACATGGCCGTCGGCGCACCCAAGGCTTCCGAGCGCCCTATCATGGCTTCGTCGTA
ATCTTGATATATCATATCGTTCTTTCCTCAGCACTTCTTTTGTCAATTTCAAAAGTATCTAATTGCATTC
AACTCCGCTTGTGGTTTGTTGTTCAGTGAGAGTGGAAACGCTACGGGCAAGATGAGGGCAGTGTTCTGGC
GACGGAAAAGTGTGCAAGTGTCTGGCCTGCGTCCTCGCTGGTTCCAGCAGCCGATGCAGGACGTGTACCT
AGCGATTTCTTCGACAGCCTATTGTGGCAGCCGCGATTCGCCACAATCGTACGTGCGGCCGCCAGGTGGC
ACTTTTCGGGGAAATGTGCGCGGAACCCCTATTTGTTTATTTTTCTAAATACATTCAAATATGTATCCGC
TCATGAGACAATAACCCTGATAAATGCTTCAATAATATTACCGATCCTCGATCTTTGTGCAAGCTAGCCC
GCCTCGGCAGCAACAAAGCAGCCGAGCAAGAAGCAGTACTTGCCTTCTGAATCGTGAATGGGTTACGTTC
TTCACCGCTGTGATCAGCGAATCATGAATCAAATCATGAGGGCATTGCTGATCATGAATCAAATCATGAG
GGCATTTAAAAATTCAGTCTGAGTCGTGAGTAGCAAGTCGGTTCTGGATCGGATGGCATTCATGAATCAC
AGGGTCGTGAATCATGAATGTTCAAGTCCCCTTTTCTCGAGAGGCTGGTGGGATCGGTGCGAATCACGAA
TCATGATTGTAATTCATTGAGTGAAGGAGTTTCGCAGCCACCCACAGTACTAGAATCACGAATGACAATA
TTGAAAAAGGAAGAGTATGAGTATTCAACATTTCCGTGTCGCCCTTATTCCCTTTTTTGCGGCATTTTGC
CTTCCTGTTTTTGCTCACCCAGAAACGCTGGTGAAAGTAAAAGATGCTGAAGATCAGTTGGGTGCACGAG
TGGGTTACATCGAACTGGATCTCAACAGCGGTAAGATCCTTGAGAGTTTTCGCCCCGAAGAACGTTTTCC
AATGATGAGCACTTTTAAAGTTCTGCTATGTGGCGCGGTATTATCCCGTATTGACGCCGGGCAAGAGCAA
CTCGGTCGCCGCATACACTATTCTCAGAATGACTTGGTTGAGTACTCACCAGTCACAGAAAAGCATCTTA
CGGATGGCATGACAGTAAGAGAATTATGCAGTGCTGCCATAACCATGAGTGATAACACTGCGGCCAACTT
ACTTCTGACAACGATCGGAGGACCGAAGGAGCTAACCGCTTTTTTGCACAACATGGGGGATCATGTAACT
CGCCTTGATCGTTGGGAACCGGAGCTGAATGAAGCCATACCAAACGACGAGCGTGACACCACGATGCCTG
TAGCAATGGCAACAACGTTGCGCAAACTATTAACTGGCGAACTACTTACTCTAGCTTCCCGGCAACAATT
AATAGACTGGATGGAGGCGGATAAAGTTGCAGGACCACTTCTGCGCTCGGCCCTTCCGGCTGGCTGGTTT
ATTGCTGATAAATCTGGAGCCGGTGAGCGTGGGTCTCGCGGTATCATTGCAGCACTGGGGCCAGATGGTA
AGCCCTCCCGTATCGTAGTTATCTACACGACGGGGAGTCAGGCAACTATGGATGAACGAAATAGACAGAT
CGCTGAGATAGGTGCCTCACTGATTAAGCATTGGTAACTGTCAGACCAAGTTTACTCATATATACTTTAG
ATTGATTTAAAACTTCATTTTTAATTTAAAAGGATCTAGGTGAAGATCCTTTTTGATAATCTCATGACCA
AAATCCCTTAACGTGAGTTTTCGTTCCACTGAGCGTCAGACCCCGTAGAAAAGATCAAAGGATCTTCTTG
AGATCCTTTTTTTCTGCGCGTAATCTGCTGCTTGCAAACAAAAAAACCACCGCTACCAGCGGTGGTTTGT
TTGCCGGATCAAGAGCTACCAACTCTTTTTCCGAAGGTAACTGGCTTCAGCAGAGCGCAGATACCAAATA
CTGTCCTTCTAGTGTAGCCGTAGTTAGGCCACCACTTCAAGAACTCTGTAGCACCGCCTACATACCTCGC
TCTGCTAATCCTGTTACCAGTGGCTGCTGCCAGTGGCGATAAGTCGTGTCTTACCGGGTTGGACTCAAGA
CGATAGTTACCGGATAAGGCGCAGCGGTCGGGCTGAACGGGGGGTTCGTGCACACAGCCCAGCTTGGAGC
GAACGACCTACACCGAACTGAGATACCTACAGCGTGAGCTATGAGAAAGCGCCACGCTTCCCGAAGGGAG
AAAGGCGGACAGGTATCCGGTAAGCGGCAGGGTCGGAACAGGAGAGCGCACGAGGGAGCTTCCAGGGGGA
AACGCCTGGTATCTTTATAGTCCTGTCGGGTTTCGCCACCTCTGACTTGAGCGTCGATTTTTGTGATGCT
CGTCAGGGGGGCGGAGCCTATGGAAAAACGCCAGCAACGCGGCCTTTTTACGGTTCCTGGCCTTTTGCTG
GCCTTTTGCTCACATGTTCTTTCCTGCGTTATCCCCTGATTCTGTGGATAACCGTATTACCGCCTTTGAG
TGAGCTGATACCGCTCGCCGCAGCCGAACGACCGAGCGCAGCGAGTCAGTGAGCGAGGAAGCGGAAGAGC
GCCCAATACGCAAACCGCCTCTCCCCGCGCGTTGGCCGATTCATTAATGCAGCTGGCACGACAGGTTTCC
CGACTGGAAAGCGGGCAGTGAGCGCAACGCAATTAATGTGAGTTAGCTCACTCATTAGGCACCCCAGGCT
TTACACTTTATGCTTCCGGCTCGTATGTTGTGTGGAATTGTGAGCGGATAACAATTTCACACAGGAAACA
GCTATGACCATGATTACGCCAAGCTTTAATACGTTCGTTCCGATGTAGCTCAGGAACGGGCGCAGAGGCG
GATGAATTGGTTGCGGTGGCTATGGATGGTGGAGGTGAACGGCGACGTGCAGCGTCGGTCACAGAGGATC
GGATGGGGCCTGTCGGGATGACCTGTACTATAACGAGGGAGGAGGGGGAGGGAGGAGGGGAAAGAGGAAT
GTGGGGAAGGCACGTTACCAAGGTTTTGCCAAGAGGCTCTTGTGTTATTCCGGAGGTGTAGCCGAATGGG
CGATCCGAGCTAACGCCAGCTGGGCGTGAGAAGCAGTTGGTCTGAAAGCGGAGGCGGTGCAAGACGGTTC
TAAGAAGGAGGCGAATAAGAAGTGTTTTGTGTGCTGCGGGTGCGAATAGACGGTCACGAGTGGATGGAAG
CCGACTTGTAGGCGTGCTGAAAGACGTCGTGCGGGTGCGGTTTTGGTTTTGTGTTGGTCTTGGTAAAAGT
GTGCCGCAGGTGAGGGTTCTTGATTGGTGAACGTGAAAACGGATGGCCAAGTCCGAGTCGACCAGAGAGA
GAGGCAGAGAGAGAGAGAGAGATGGCTCTTCAGCGCCGCTTCGCGCGTCCTTCACGATTATTCGTGATTA
CTGTCCACCGGTCCCTCTTACTCAGAACTGCCGGAACGAATTCGTGATTTACACCAAACACGCGCTGTCA
CAGTCACGAGTCCATGAGCCGTGAGCCCCGCTTCAGATCCTGTTTTCTCTTATTCAGCGTAACAACACAA
AACAGAATTTCTTCTAAACACCCTTGCAATTCGCGCACACCCCTGTAGCAGTCTGTCAGCATTCAAAATT
CCATTCTACAACGGTACCCGTACCGAGCTCGACTTTCACTTTTCTCTATCACTGATAGGGAGTGGTAAAC
TCGACTTTCATTTTCTCTATCACTGATAGGGAGTGGTAAACTCGACTTTCACTTTTCTCTATCACTGATA
GGGAGTGGTAAACTCGACTTTCACTTTTCTCTATCACGGATAGGGAGTGGTAAACTCGACTTTCACTTTT
CTCTATCACTGATAGGGAGTGGTAAACTCGACTTTCACTTTTCTCTATCACTGATAGGGAGTGGTAAACT
CGACTTTCACTTTTCTCTATCACTGATAGGGAGTGGTAAACTCGAGTACCGAGCTCGACTTTCACTTTTC
TCTATCACTGATAGGGAGTGGTAAACTCGACTTTCATTTTCTCTATCACTGATAGGGAGTGGTAAACTCG
ACTTTCACTTTTCTCTATCACTGATAGGGAGTGGTAAACTCGACTTTCACTTTTCTCTATCACGGATAGG
GAGTGGTAAACTCGACTTTCACTTTTCTCTATCACTGATAGGGAGTGGTAAACTCGACTTTCACTTTTCT
CTATCACTGATAGGGAGTGGTAAACTCGACTTTCACTTTTCTCTATCACTGATAGGGAGTGGTAAACTCG
AGGGGATCAATTCGACCAATGAGGCGCGAGACGAGGGGACGCTGGAAGTTGAGGCGCAAGAAAATTTTTC
TCTGGTTCTGCGCGGCAGAGACGACCAGATTCGCCCGCTTTCTTCTGCGTTGGGTGCCTCTTTTGGGTGC
CAGACTTTGTGTGTGCGCCAGCGAGACGTTCCAATAAAGGGCGCTGTCTCGGCACTATCTTTCTTTCTTT
CCTCATACATCGTATCATACCATACACAGACAACATCATCCACGG
Features (pLannotate 1.2.2; 16 found; start..end, strand, type, name):
     36..4136    +  CDS            cas9: CAS9_STRP1 - Also known as csn1 From Streptococcus pyogenes serotype M1.
   4250..4502    +  terminator     NOS terminator: nopaline synthase terminator and poly(A) signal
   4528..4685    +  CDS            lacZα (fragment): LacZα fragment of β-galactosidase; lacZ fragment
   4691..4790    -  misc_feature   bom (fragment): basis of mobility region from pBR322
   4892..4927    -  CDS            rop (fragment): Rop protein, which maintains plasmids at low copy number; rop
   5721..6554    +  CDS            SDHB: SDHB_CHICK - Experimental evidence at protein level: Swiss-Prot protein existence level 1. Iron-sulfur protein (IP) subunit of succinate dehydrogenase (SDH) that is involved in complex II of the mitochondrial electron transport chain and is responsible for transferring electrons from succinate to ubiquinone (coenzyme Q). From Gallus gallus (Chicken).
   6879..6969    +  promoter       AmpR promoter (fragment): bla
   7347..7366    +  promoter       AmpR promoter (fragment): bla
   7367..8227    +  CDS            AmpR: β-lactamase; bla; confers resistance to ampicillin, carbenicillin, and related antibiotics
   8398..8986    +  rep_origin     ori: high-copy-number ColE1/pMB1/pBR322/pUC origin of replication
   9169..9261    +  CDS            lacI (fragment): lac repressor; lacI; The lac repressor binds to the lac operator to inhibit transcription in E. coli. This inhibition can be relieved by adding lactose or isopropyl-β-D-thiogalactopyranoside (IPTG).
   9274..9295    +  protein_bind   CAP binding site: CAP binding activates transcription in the presence of cAMP. E. coli catabolite activator protein
   9310..9340    +  promoter       lac promoter: promoter for the E. coli lac operon
   9344..9366    +  protein_bind   lac operator (fragment): The lac repressor binds to the lac operator to inhibit transcription in E. coli. This inhibition can be relieved by adding lactose or isopropyl-β-D-thiogalactopyranoside (IPTG). lac repressor encoded by lacI
  10263..10532   -  protein_bind   tetracycline response element: contains seven copies of the tetracycline operator tetO tetracycline repressor TetR
  10569..10838   -  protein_bind   tetracycline response element: contains seven copies of the tetracycline operator tetO tetracycline repressor TetR
