>Addgene plasmid #70763 | pCas9_sgRNA_0 | addgene full sequence | sequence record 240922 | Addgene NGS Result
TCTCTATCACTGATAGGGAGTGGTAAACTCGACTTTCACTTTTCTCTATCACTGATAGGGAGTGGTAAAC
TCGACTTTCACTTTTCTCTATCACTGATAGGGAGTGGTAAACTCGACTTTCACTTTTCTCTATCACTGAT
AGGGAGTGGTAAACTCGACTTTCACTTTTCTCTATCACTGATAGGGAGTGGTAAACTCGACTTTCACTTT
TCTCTATCACTGATAGGGAGTGGTAAACTCGACTTTCACTTTTCTCTATCACTGATAGGGAGTGGTAAAC
TCGAGTACCGAGCTCGACTTTCACTTTTCTCTATCACTGATAGGGAGTGGTAAACTCGACTTTCACTTTT
CTCTATCACTGATAGGGAGTGGTAAACTCGACTTTCACTTTTCTCTATCACTGATAGGGAGTGGTAAACT
CGACTTTCACTTTTCTCTATCACTGATAGGGAGTGGTAAACTCGACTTTCACTTTTCTCTATCACTGATA
GGGAGTGGTAAACTCGACTTTCACTTTTCTCTATCACTGATAGGGAGTGGTAAACTCGACTTTCACTTTT
CTCTATCACTGATAGGGAGTGGTAAACTCGAGGGGATCAATTCGACCAATGAGGCGCGAGACGAGGGGAC
GCTGGAAGTTGAGGCGCAAGAAAATTTTTCTCTGGTTCTGCGCGGCAGAGACGACCAGATTCGCCCGCTT
TCTTCTGCGTTGGGTGCCTCTTTTGGGTGCCAGACTTTGTGTGTGCGCCAGCGAGACGTTCCAATAAAGG
GCGCTGTCTCGGCACTATCTTTCTTTCTTTCCTCATACATCGTATCATACCATACACAGACAACATCATC
CACGGGATCCATGCCGCCTAAGAAGAAACGCAAGGTTGAGGATAAGAAGTACAGCATCGGACTCGACATC
GGTACTAACTCGGTAGGATGGGCAGTCATCACGGATGAATACAAGGTTCCTTCCAAGAAGTTTAAGGTCC
TTGGTAACACCGACCGCCATTCTATCAAGAAGAACCTCATTGGCGCTTTGCTCTTTGACTCAGGAGAAAC
CGCTGAGGCGACACGCCTCAAACGCACGGCACGTCGACGTTATACACGCAGAAAGAATCGTATCTGCTAT
CTGCAGGAAATCTTTTCGAACGAAATGGCAAAAGTTGATGACAGCTTCTTCCATCGCCTGGAGGAATCGT
TTCTCGTGGAGGAGGACAAGAAGCACGAGAGACATCCTATCTTCGGCAACATTGTCGATGAGGTCGCTTA
CCACGAGAAGTACCCTACTATCTACCACCTTAGAAAGAAGCTCGTAGACTCAACTGACAAAGCGGATCTT
CGTCTGATCTATTTGGCTCTTGCCCACATGATCAAGTTCCGTGGTCATTTTCTCATCGAAGGCGACCTTA
ATCCCGACAACTCGGACGTCGATAAGCTGTTTATCCAGCTCGTACAGACATACAACCAGCTCTTCGAAGA
AAACCCAATTAATGCTTCCGGTGTTGATGCAAAAGCTATCCTCAGCGCGAGATTGAGCAAGAGCAGACGC
CTCGAAAACCTCATCGCCCAATTGCCTGGTGAAAAGAAGAACGGCTTGTTCGGCAATCTTATTGCCCTGA
GCCTTGGCCTCACTCCGAACTTCAAGTCGAACTTCGATCTTGCGGAAGATGCCAAGCTGCAACTCTCCAA
GGACACGTACGATGATGACTTGGACAATCTCCTTGCCCAGATTGGCGATCAATACGCCGATCTTTTCCTC
GCGGCGAAGAACTTGTCGGACGCAATCTTGCTCTCAGACATCCTTCGCGTCAACACTGAGATCACCAAAG
CCCCTCTCTCTGCCTCGATGATCAAGCGCTATGACGAACACCACCAGGATCTCACGCTCCTTAAGGCATT
GGTGCGTCAGCAGTTGCCTGAGAAGTACAAAGAGATTTTCTTTGATCAGTCGAAGAACGGATACGCTGGC
TACATCGACGGTGGCGCTTCTCAGGAGGAGTTCTACAAGTTTATCAAACCCATTCTTGAGAAGATGGATG
GCACGGAGGAGCTCCTCGTCAAGCTGAATCGCGAGGACCTCCTCCGTAAGCAACGTACGTTCGACAATGG
CTCGATTCCACACCAGATTCATCTGGGCGAACTCCACGCCATCCTCAGGAGGCAGGAGGACTTCTATCCC
TTCCTCAAGGATAATCGAGAGAAAATTGAGAAGATCCTCACATTCCGCATCCCCTATTATGTAGGCCCAC
TCGCTCGCGGAAACTCTCGCTTTGCCTGGATGACCCGCAAGTCGGAAGAAACAATCACCCCGTGGAACTT
CGAAGAGGTGGTGGACAAGGGTGCATCTGCGCAGTCGTTTATTGAGAGGATGACAAACTTTGATAAGAAC
CTCCCGAATGAGAAAGTCCTGCCAAAACATTCCCTCCTGTATGAATACTTCACGGTCTATAACGAACTGA
CAAAGGTGAAGTACGTGACCGAGGGTATGCGTAAGCCTGCCTTTCTTTCGGGTGAGCAGAAGAAAGCTAT
TGTCGACTTGTTGTTCAAGACCAACCGCAAGGTCACTGTCAAGCAACTGAAGGAAGATTACTTCAAGAAA
ATCGAGTGTTTTGATTCGGTAGAGATCTCGGGCGTCGAGGACAGGTTCAACGCCTCTCTCGGCACCTATC
ACGATCTTCTCAAGATCATCAAGGACAAAGACTTTCTTGACAACGAAGAGAACGAGGATATTCTCGAGGA
CATCGTGCTCACCCTCACTTTGTTCGAAGATCGCGAAATGATTGAGGAACGTCTTAAGACATATGCTCAC
TTGTTCGACGACAAAGTGATGAAGCAGCTGAAGCGTAGGCGATACACAGGTTGGGGCCGCCTCTCGCGCA
AGCTGATTAACGGTATCCGCGACAAGCAATCCGGCAAGACAATCTTGGATTTCCTTAAGAGCGACGGTTT
TGCTAACCGCAACTTCATGCAGCTCATCCACGACGACAGCCTTACGTTCAAGGAGGACATCCAGAAGGCC
CAGGTTTCCGGACAAGGTGACTCTCTCCATGAGCACATCGCTAACCTGGCGGGAAGCCCCGCGATCAAGA
AAGGTATCCTCCAGACCGTCAAAGTTGTGGACGAGCTGGTCAAGGTAATGGGCCGACACAAACCGGAGAA
CATTGTTATCGAGATGGCACGAGAGAATCAGACGACCCAGAAAGGCCAAAAGAACTCCAGAGAACGTATG
AAACGAATCGAAGAGGGTATCAAGGAACTGGGATCGCAGATCCTGAAGGAGCACCCCGTTGAGAACACGC
AGCTCCAAAACGAAAAGCTGTACCTCTACTACTTGCAAAATGGTAGGGATATGTACGTCGACCAGGAACT
GGATATTAATCGTCTGTCCGACTACGACGTTGACCACATCGTGCCCCAATCGTTTCTCAAGGATGACTCG
ATCGATAATAAAGTACTTACGCGCTCAGACAAGAACCGAGGTAAATCGGACAATGTCCCATCGGAGGAAG
TCGTGAAGAAGATGAAGAACTATTGGCGCCAACTTCTTAACGCAAAGCTGATCACCCAGAGGAAATTCGA
CAACCTCACCAAAGCAGAACGCGGCGGCCTCTCCGAGCTCGACAAGGCTGGATTTATCAAGCGTCAGCTC
GTCGAAACGCGTCAGATTACCAAGCACGTCGCACAGATCCTGGATAGCCGCATGAACACAAAGTACGACG
AAAACGACAAGCTCATCCGTGAGGTTAAGGTCATCACCTTGAAGTCGAAACTCGTGTCGGACTTCCGCAA
AGATTTTCAGTTCTATAAAGTTAGAGAGATCAACAACTACCACCATGCGCATGACGCCTACCTCAATGCC
GTCGTGGGCACCGCACTTATTAAGAAATACCCGAAGCTCGAGTCCGAGTTTGTCTACGGCGATTACAAGG
TATACGACGTTCGCAAGATGATTGCCAAATCGGAGCAGGAGATCGGTAAGGCCACTGCCAAGTACTTCTT
TTACTCGAACATCATGAATTTCTTCAAAACAGAAATCACCCTCGCCAACGGCGAGATTCGCAAACGACCA
CTCATCGAGACTAACGGTGAAACGGGAGAGATCGTCTGGGATAAGGGCCGAGACTTTGCTACGGTTCGAA
AGGTCCTTTCGATGCCTCAAGTGAACATCGTCAAGAAAACGGAGGTCCAAACCGGTGGCTTCAGCAAGGA
GTCGATTCTGCCGAAACGCAATTCGGACAAATTGATTGCACGCAAGAAGGATTGGGACCCTAAGAAATAT
GGCGGCTTCGATTCACCGACAGTGGCCTATTCGGTTCTGGTCGTCGCGAAAGTGGAGAAGGGCAAGTCAA
AGAAGCTCAAGTCAGTGAAGGAGCTCCTGGGAATCACCATCATGGAACGTTCCTCTTTTGAGAAGAACCC
TATCGACTTTCTCGAGGCTAAGGGCTACAAAGAGGTCAAGAAAGATCTCATCATCAAACTCCCAAAATAC
TCACTTTTCGAGCTCGAGAACGGCCGTAAACGAATGCTGGCGAGCGCAGGAGAGCTTCAAAAGGGAAATG
AACTGGCTTTGCCCTCCAAGTACGTCAACTTCCTCTACCTCGCAAGCCATTATGAGAAGTTGAAGGGTAG
CCCCGAGGACAACGAACAAAAGCAGCTCTTCGTGGAGCAACACAAACATTACCTGGATGAAATCATCGAG
CAAATCTCGGAGTTTAGCAAGCGAGTGATCTTGGCTGATGCCAACCTCGACAAGGTGTTGTCTGCCTACA
ACAAGCATCGAGATAAGCCGATTCGCGAGCAGGCCGAGAACATCATCCACCTCTTCACTCTCACTAACTT
GGGTGCGCCTGCGGCGTTTAAATACTTTGACACGACCATCGACCGCAAGCGTTACACAAGCACGAAGGAA
GTCCTCGACGCTACACTGATCCATCAGTCGATCACCGGTCTGTACGAAACCCGCATCGATCTGTCTCAAC
TGGGCGGTGACAGCGGCGGCTACCCATACGATGTGCCCGATTACGCTAGCGGCGGAAAGCGTCCCGCAGC
CACTAAGAAGGCTGGACAGGCCAAGAAGAAGAAGTGAGCGGCCGCCCGGCTGCAGATCGTTCAAACATTT
GGCAATAAAGTTTCTTAAGATTGAATCCTGTTGCCGGTCTTGCGATGATTATCATATAATTTCTGTTGAA
TTACGTTAAGCATGTAATAATTAACATGTAATGCATGACGTTATTTATGAGATGGGTTTTTATGATTAGA
GTCCCGCAATTATACATTTAATACGCGATAGAAAACAAAATATAGCGCGCAAACTAGGATAAATTATCGC
GCGCGGTGTCATCTATGTTACTAGATCCGATGATAAGCTGTCAAACATGAGAATTCACTGGCCGTCGTTT
TACAACGTCGTGACTGGGAAAACCCTGGCGTTACCCAACTTAATCGCCTTGCAGCACATCCCCCTTTCGC
CAGCTGGCGTAATAGCGAAGAGGCCCGCACCGATCGCCCTTCCCAACAGTTGCGCAGCCTGAATGGCGAA
TGGCGCCTGATGCGGTATTTTCTCCTTACGCATCTGTGCGGTATTTCACACCGCATATGGTGCACTCTCA
GTACAATCTGCTCTGATGCCGCATAGTTAAGCCAGCCCCGACACCCGCCAACACCCGCTGACGCGCCCTG
ACGGGCTTGTCTGCTCCCGGCATCCGCTTACAGACAAGCTGTGACCGTCTCCGGGAGCTGCATGTGTCAG
AGGTTTTCACCGTCATCACCGAAACGCGCGAGACGAAAGGGCCTCGTGATACGCCTATTTTTATAGGTTA
ATGTCATGATAATAATGGTTTCTTAGGCGGCCGCACGCTAAGTGGAGTTGTCCGAGTCCCGAATCACAAG
AATTAGGCTCGTGCTCTGTGAGATCTCTCGCGAAACCCAGATGAAGGAAAAAAATCGGAAGATCGCGGAA
GAAGTGGGGTTCGCATGGTCTAACATTGTCGCATTCCTCACAGTTTCGGCTGGAAACGGCAGGGACAATC
ACGAGAAATGCGCGACGAGTATTCAGTTGTCCAAAATTATGTCAGCTTGAAAGTTGGAAACGGCGGAAGA
AAATTCGTCAGGAGGGCGTTGCGGCTAGGGTGAAGAACGGAGACAATTTCGGCTTTGAAATTGGCTCGAC
TCTGATTGGATCATGACGCACTGCTGGTCCACAACCGTGTCGAAGGTGCCGTCTTTACTACAGGTCCGCT
GGAAGCAAAATGGAAAAAGCCGCTGGAGCCCGACTACAGAGCCGCCGTGTTTTGGTAATCAGTCGGCAAA
TAGGTCAGCACAGCGCAGCGTGACAGGTTCTTGCAATTTACAGCACAGCTCGTCCGTCTACGACTTTGCA
CACCACAAAGTGTGCGGGGAGCAAAGGAGCCGATCTTGGTCGCGCGCAAAGCCAAGGAGTCTTGAACCTG
AGAGTGTGCGTGTCTTGTGACGCTTGCCCTTCTGTACTTTGCTGTGACACTACCACCACATCTGTCTTGG
CTTTTTGTTCATACATCCACACCGACCATGTCGCTATTCAACGTCAGCAACGGTCTTCGTACCGCTCTCC
GACCTTCTGTTGCCAGCTCTTCGCGCGTTGCTGCCTTTTCCACAACCGCCGCTGCCCGTCTCGCCACACC
CACCTCTGACAACGTTGGCAGTTCGGGCAAGCCTCAGCACTTGAAGCAGTTCAAGATCTACCGATGGAAC
CCTGACAAGCCCTCGGAGAAGCCTCGTCTGCAGTCGTACACACTGGACCTCAACCAGACCGGTCCAATGG
TTCTCGACGCGCTCATCAAAATCAAGAACGAAATTGACCCTACGCTCACCTTCCGTCGCTCGTGCCGTGA
GGGTATCTGCGGTTCGTGCGCTATGAATATTGACGGTGTCAACACCCTCGCCTGCCTCTGCCGGATCGAC
AAGCAGAATGACACCAAGATCTACCCCTTGCCGCACATGTACATTGTCAAGGACCTCGTGCCAGACTTGA
CCCAGTTCTACAAGCAGTACCGATCCATCGAGCCTTTCCTCAAGTCCAACAACACCCCTTCTGAGGGTGA
ACATCTTCAGTCGCCCGAGGAGCGTCGTCGACTCGACGGTCTGTACGAGTGCATTCTGTGCGCGTGCTGC
TCCACATCCTGCCCCTCTTACTGGTGGAATCAGGACGAGTACCTTGGCCCCGCCGTGCTCATGCAGGCGT
ACCGATGGATGGCCGACTCGCGTGACGACTTTGGTGAGGAGCGAAGACAGAAGCTCGAGAACACCTTTTC
GCTCTACCGATGCCTTACCATCATGAACTGCTCCAGGACCTGCCCCAAGAACCTCAACCCTGGTAAGGCA
ATTGCACAGATCAAGAAGGACATGGCCGTCGGCGCACCCAAGGCTTCCGAGCGCCCTATCATGGCTTCGT
CGTAATCTTGATATATCATATCGTTCTTTCCTCAGCACTTCTTTTGTCAATTTCAAAAGTATCTAATTGC
ATTCAACTCCGCTTGTGGTTTGTTGTTCAGTGAGAGTGGAAACGCTACGGGCAAGATGAGGGCAGTGTTC
TGGCGACGGAAAAGTGTGCAAGTGTCTGGCCTGCGTCCTCGCTGGTTCCAGCAGCCGATGCAGGACGTGT
ACCTAGCGATTTCTTCGACAGCCTATTGTGGCAGCCGCGATTCGCCACAATCGTACGTGCGGCCGCCAGG
TGGCACTTTTCGGGGAAATGTGCGCGGAACCCCTATTTGTTTATTTTTCTAAATACATTCAAATATGTAT
CCGCTCATGAGACAATAACCCTGATAAATGCTTCAATAATATTACCGATCCTCGATCTTTGTGCAAGCTA
GCCCGCCTCGGCAGCAACAAAGCAGCCGAGCAAGAAGCAGTACTTGCCTTCTGAATCGTGAATGGGTTAC
GTTCTTCACCGCTGTGATCAGCGAATCATGAATCAAATCATGAGGGCATTGCTGATCATGAATCAAATCA
TGAGGGCATTTAAAAATTCAGTCTGAGTCGTGAGTAGCAAGTCGGTTCTGGATCGGATGGCATTCATGAA
TCACAGGGTCGTGAATCATGAATGTTCAAGTCCCCTTTTCTCGAGAGGCTGGTGGCATCGGTGCGAATCA
CGAATCATGATTGTAATTCATTGAGTGAAGGAGTTTCGCAGCCACCCACAGTACTAGAATCACGAATGAC
AATATTGAAAAAGGAAGAGTATGAGTATTCAACATTTCCGTGTCGCCCTTATTCCCTTTTTTGCGGCATT
TTGCCTTCCTGTTTTTGCTCACCCAGAAACGCTGGTGAAAGTAAAAGATGCTGAAGATCAGTTGGGTGCA
CGAGTGGGTTACATCGAACTGGATCTCAACAGCGGTAAGATCCTTGAGAGTTTTCGCCCCGAAGAACGTT
TTCCAATGATGAGCACTTTTAAAGTTCTGCTATGTGGCGCGGTATTATCCCGTATTGACGCCGGGCAAGA
GCAACTCGGTCGCCGCATACACTATTCTCAGAATGACTTGGTTGAGTACTCACCAGTCACAGAAAAGCAT
CTTACGGATGGCATGACAGTAAGAGAATTATGCAGTGCTGCCATAACCATGAGTGATAACACTGCGGCCA
ACTTACTTCTGACAACGATCGGAGGACCGAAGGAGCTAACCGCTTTTTTGCACAACATGGGGGATCATGT
AACTCGCCTTGATCGTTGGGAACCGGAGCTGAATGAAGCCATACCAAACGACGAGCGTGACACCACGATG
CCTGTAGCAATGGCAACAACGTTGCGCAAACTATTAACTGGCGAACTACTTACTCTAGCTTCCCGGCAAC
AATTAATAGACTGGATGGAGGCGGATAAAGTTGCAGGACCACTTCTGCGCTCGGCCCTTCCGGCTGGCTG
GTTTATTGCTGATAAATCTGGAGCCGGTGAGCGTGGGTCTCGCGGTATCATTGCAGCACTGGGGCCAGAT
GGTAAGCCCTCCCGTATCGTAGTTATCTACACGACGGGGAGTCAGGCAACTATGGATGAACGAAATAGAC
AGATCGCTGAGATAGGTGCCTCACTGATTAAGCATTGGTAACTGTCAGACCAAGTTTACTCATATATACT
TTAGATTGATTTAAAACTTCATTTTTAATTTAAAAGGATCTAGGTGAAGATCCTTTTTGATAATCTCATG
ACCAAAATCCCTTAACGTGAGTTTTCGTTCCACTGAGCGTCAGACCCCGTAGAAAAGATCAAAGGATCTT
CTTGAGATCCTTTTTTTCTGCGCGTAATCTGCTGCTTGCAAACAAAAAAACCACCGCTACCAGCGGTGGT
TTGTTTGCCGGATCAAGAGCTACCAACTCTTTTTCCGAAGGTAACTGGCTTCAGCAGAGCGCAGATACCA
AATACTGTTCTTCTAGTGTAGCCGTAGTTAGGCCACCACTTCAAGAACTCTGTAGCACCGCCTACATACC
TCGCTCTGCTAATCCTGTTACCAGTGGCTGCTGCCAGTGGCGATAAGTCGTGTCTTACCGGGTTGGACTC
AAGACGATAGTTACCGGATAAGGCGCAGCGGTCGGGCTGAACGGGGGGTTCGTGCACACAGCCCAGCTTG
GAGCGAACGACCTACACCGAACTGAGATACCTACAGCGTGAGCTATGAGAAAGCGCCACGCTTCCCGAAG
GGAGAAAGGCGGACAGGTATCCGGTAAGCGGCAGGGTCGGAACAGGAGAGCGCACGAGGGAGCTTCCAGG
GGGAAACGCCTGGTATCTTTATAGTCCTGTCGGGTTTCGCCACCTCTGACTTGAGCGTCGATTTTTGTGA
TGCTCGTCAGGGGGGCGGAGCCTATGGAAAAACGCCAGCAACGCGGCCTTTTTACGGTTCCTGGCCTTTT
GCTGGCCTTTTGCTCACATGTTCTTTCCTGCGTTATCCCCTGATTCTGTGGATAACCGTATTACCGCCTT
TGAGTGAGCTGATACCGCTCGCCGCAGCCGAACGACCGAGCGCAGCGAGTCAGTGAGCGAGGAAGCGGAA
GAGCGCCCAATACGCAAACCGCCTCTCCCCGCGCGTTGGCCGATTCATTAATGCAGCTGGCACGACAGGT
TTCCCGACTGGAAAGCGGGCAGTGAGCGCAACGCAATTAATGTGAGTTAGCTCACTCATTAGGCACCCCA
GGCTTTACACTTTATGCTTCCGGCTCGTATGTTGTGTGGAATTGTGAGCGGATAACAATTTCACACAGGA
AACAGCTATGACCATGATTACGCCAAGCTTTAATACGTTCGTTCCGATGTAGCTCAGGAACGGGCGCAGA
GGCGGATGAATTGGTTGCGGTGGCTATGGATGGTGGAGGTGAACGGCGACGTGCAGCGTCGGTCACAGAG
GATCGGATGGGGCCTGTCGGGATGACCTGTACTATAACGAGGGAGGAGGGGGAGGGAGGAGGGGAAAGAG
GAATGTGGGGAAGGCACGTTACCAAGGTTTTGCCAAGAGGCTCTTGTGTTATTCCGGAGGTGTAGCCGAA
TGGGCGATCCGAGCTAACGCCAGCTGGGCGTGAGAAGCAGTTGGTCTGAAAGCGGAGGCGGTGCAAGACG
GTTCTAAGAAGGAGGCGAATAAGAAGTGTTTTGTGTGCTGCGGGTGCGAATAGACGGTCACGAGTGGATG
GAAGCCGACTTGTAGGCGTGCTGAAAGACGTCGTGCGGGTGCGGTTTTGGTTTTGTGTTGGTCTTGGTAA
AAGTGTGCCGCAGGTGAGGGTTCTTGATTGGTGAACGTGAAAACGGATGGCCAAGTCCGAGTCGACCAGA
GAGAGAGGCAGAGAGAGAGAGAGAGATGGCTCTTCAGCGCCGCTTCGCGCGTCCTTCACGATTATTCGTG
ATTACTGTCCACCGGTCCCTCTTACTCAGAACTGCCGGAACGAATTCGTGATTTACACCAAACACGCGCT
GTCACAGTCACGAGTCCATGAGCCGTGAGCCCCGCTTCAGATCCTGTTTTCTCTTATTCAGCGTAACAAC
ACAAAACAGAATTTCTTCTAAACACCCTTGCAATTCGCGCACACCCCTGTAGCAGTCTGTCAGCATTCAA
AATTCCATTCTACAACGGTACCCGTACCGAGCTCGACTTTCACTTT
Features (pLannotate 1.2.2; 16 found; start..end, strand, type, name):
      1..271     -  protein_bind   tetracycline response element: contains seven copies of the tetracycline operator tetO tetracycline repressor TetR
    308..578     -  protein_bind   tetracycline response element: contains seven copies of the tetracycline operator tetO tetracycline repressor TetR
    881..4981    +  CDS            cas9: CAS9_STRP1 - Also known as csn1 From Streptococcus pyogenes serotype M1.
   5095..5347    +  terminator     NOS terminator: nopaline synthase terminator and poly(A) signal
   5373..5530    +  CDS            lacZα (fragment): LacZα fragment of β-galactosidase; lacZ fragment
   5536..5635    -  misc_feature   bom (fragment): basis of mobility region from pBR322
   5737..5772    -  CDS            rop (fragment): Rop protein, which maintains plasmids at low copy number; rop
   6565..7398    +  CDS            SDHB: SDHB_CHICK - Experimental evidence at protein level: Swiss-Prot protein existence level 1. Iron-sulfur protein (IP) subunit of succinate dehydrogenase (SDH) that is involved in complex II of the mitochondrial electron transport chain and is responsible for transferring electrons from succinate to ubiquinone (coenzyme Q). From Gallus gallus (Chicken).
   7723..7813    +  promoter       AmpR promoter (fragment): bla
   8191..8210    +  promoter       AmpR promoter (fragment): bla
   8211..9071    +  CDS            AmpR: β-lactamase; bla; confers resistance to ampicillin, carbenicillin, and related antibiotics
   9242..9830    +  rep_origin     ori: high-copy-number ColE1/pMB1/pBR322/pUC origin of replication
  10013..10105   +  CDS            lacI (fragment): lac repressor; lacI; The lac repressor binds to the lac operator to inhibit transcription in E. coli. This inhibition can be relieved by adding lactose or isopropyl-β-D-thiogalactopyranoside (IPTG).
  10118..10139   +  protein_bind   CAP binding site: CAP binding activates transcription in the presence of cAMP. E. coli catabolite activator protein
  10154..10184   +  promoter       lac promoter: promoter for the E. coli lac operon
  10188..10210   +  protein_bind   lac operator (fragment): The lac repressor binds to the lac operator to inhibit transcription in E. coli. This inhibition can be relieved by adding lactose or isopropyl-β-D-thiogalactopyranoside (IPTG). lac repressor encoded by lacI
