[The description below was written by a language model from this plasmid's Addgene catalogue record and pLannotate feature annotations shown in this document.]
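Description:
pCas9_sgRNA_0 is an approximately 11.1 kb CRISPR-Cas9 shuttle plasmid for genome editing in the basidiomycete fungus Ustilago maydis, built on the pNEBUC backbone. In E. coli it is maintained through a high-copy ColE1/pUC-type origin and selected with ampicillin via β-lactamase. Remnants of the lac promoter/operator region and lacZα flank the cloning region. In U. maydis the plasmid replicates autonomously rather than integrating, although the element responsible is not annotated in the feature tables. Selection there is by carboxin resistance from a mutated ip gene. This gene encodes the iron-sulfur subunit of succinate dehydrogenase, and the automated annotation picks it up by homology as an SDHB coding sequence.

The payload has two parts. A Streptococcus pyogenes cas9 gene, codon-optimized for U. maydis, carries an N-terminal nuclear localization signal and a C-terminal HA tag plus a second NLS. It is driven by the synthetic otef promoter and terminated by the Agrobacterium nos terminator. The two blocks annotated as tetracycline response elements immediately upstream of cas9 probably correspond to tetO repeats within the otef promoter, not to a separate inducible system, though the record does not say so explicitly. The second part is an 826 bp U. maydis U6 promoter, an RNA polymerase III promoter suited to transcribing a single guide RNA. The name and the stated purpose suggest this is the empty parental vector, with no target-specific guide recorded. The U6 promoter itself is not annotated in either feature table. The depositor and sequencing-verified records show the same features and differ only in their start coordinate and by one nucleotide in length. Because the plasmid is self-replicating, Cas9 and a guide can be expressed without integrating the vector into the genome.
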