Addgene plasmid #70763: pCas9_sgRNA_0
Purpose: expresses Ustilago maydis codon-optimized Cas9, contains U. maydis U6 promoter, is self-replicating
Depositing lab: Regine Kahmann. Depositing organization: Max Planck Institute for Terrestrial Microbiology. Publication: Genome editing in Ustilago maydis using the CRISPR-Cas system. Schuster M, Schweizer G, Reissmann S, Kahmann R. Fungal Genet Biol. 2015 Sep 11. pii: S1087-1845(15)30025-6. doi: 10.1016/j.fgb.2015.09.001. PubMed 26365384.
Backbone
  Vector backbone: pNEBUC
  Backbone manufacturer: Weinzierl et al., 2002, Mol. Microbiol. 45
  Total vector size (bp): 11105
  Vector type: self-replicating in Ustilago maydis, conferring carboxin resistance
  Selectable markers: carboxin resistance conferred by mutated ip gene
Growth in bacteria
  Bacterial resistance: Ampicillin, 100 μg/mL
  Growth temperature: 37°C
  Growth strain: NEB Stable
  Copy number: High Copy
Gene/Insert 1
  Gene/Insert name: U6 promoter
  Species: Ustilago maydis
  Insert size (bp): 826
  Promoter: U6 from Ustilago maydis
  Cloning method: Restriction Enzyme; 5′ cloning site HindIII (not destroyed); 3′ cloning site Acc651 (not destroyed)
  Sequencing primers: 5′ TACGCCAAGCTTTAATACGTTCGTTCCG; 3′ GGTACGGGTACCGTTGTAGAATGGAATTTTG
Gene/Insert 2
  Gene/Insert name: cas9
  Species: Synthetic
  Insert size (bp): 5393
  Mutation: Streptococcus pyogenes gene codon-optimized for Ustilago maydis
  Promoter: synthetic otef promoter (Spellig et al., 1996, Mol. Gen. Genet. 252)
  Tag / fusion protein: N-terminal NLS, C-terminal HA-tag +NLS (N terminal on insert)
  Cloning method: Restriction Enzyme; 5′ cloning site HindIII (not destroyed); 3′ cloning site BamHI (not destroyed)
  Sequencing primers: 5′ TACGCCAAGCTTTAATACGTTCGTTCCG; 3′ GTAAAACGACGGCCAG
Gene/Insert 3
  Gene/Insert name: tnos terminator
  Species: Agrobacterium tumefaciens
  Insert size (bp): 291
Terms and licenses: Academic/Nonprofit Terms; Industry Terms: Not Available to Industry
How to cite: pCas9_sgRNA_0 was a gift from Regine Kahmann (Addgene plasmid # 70763 ; http://n2t.net/addgene:70763 ; RRID:Addgene_70763)
