>Addgene plasmid #70763 | pCas9_sgRNA_0 | addgene partial sequence | sequence record 129614 | M13-F20 5'-TGTAAAACGACGGCCAGT-3'
CATAGATGACACCGCGCGCGATAATTTATCCTAGTTTGCGCGCTATATTTTGTTTTCTATCGCGTATTAA
ATGTATAATTGCGGGACTCTAATCATAAAAACCCATCTCATAAATAACGTCATGCATTACATGTTAATTA
TTACATGCTTAACGTAATTCAACAGAAATTATATGATAATCATCGCAAGACCGGCAACAGGATTCAATCT
TAAGAAACTTTATTGCCAAATGTTTGAACGATCTGCAGCCGGGCGGCCGCTCACTTCTTCTTCTTGGCCT
GTCCAGCCTTCTTAGTGGCTGCGGGACGCTTTCCGCCGCTAGCGTAATCGGGCACATCGTATGGGTAGCC
GCCGCTGTCACCGCCCAGTTGAGACAGATCGATGCGGGTTTCGTACAGACCGGTGATCGACTGATGGATC
AGTGTAGCGTCGAGGACTTCCTTCGTGCTTGTGTAACGCTTGCGGTCGATGGTCGTGTCAAAGTATTTAA
ACGCCGCAGGCGCACCCAAGTTAGTGAGAGTGAAGAGGTGGATGATGTTCTCGGCCTGCTCGCGAATCGG
CTTATCTCGATGCTTGTTGTAGGCAGACAACACCTTGTCGAGGTTGGCATCAGCCAAGATCACTCGCTTG
CTAAACTCCGAGATTTGCTCGATGATTTCATCCAGGTAATGTTTGTGTTGCTCCACGAAGAGCTGCTTTT
GTTCGTTGTCCTCGGGGCTACCCTTCAACTTCTCATAATGGCTTGCGAGGTAGAGGAAGTTGACGTACTT
GGAGGGCAA
