>Addgene plasmid #70763 | pCas9_sgRNA_0 | addgene partial sequence | sequence record 129616 | Lac-promoter 5'-CACTTTATGCTTCCGGCTCG-3'
ACAGCTATGACCATGATTACGCCAAGCTTTAATACGTTCGTTCCGATGTAGCTCAGGAACGGGCGCAGAG
GCGGATGAATTGGTTGCGGTGGCTATGGATGGTGGAGGTGAACGGCGACGTGCAGCGTCGGTCACAGAGG
ATCGGATGGGGCCTGTCGGGATGACCTGTACTATAACGAGGGAGGAGGGGGAGGGAGGAGGGGAAAGAGG
AATGTGGGGAAGGCACGTTACCAAGGTTTTGCCAAGAGGCTCTTGTGTTATTCCGGAGGTGTAGCCGAAT
GGGCGATCCGAGCTAACGCCAGCTGGGCGTGAGAAGCAGTTGGTCTGAAAGCGGAGGCGGTGCAAGACGG
TTCTAAGAAGGAGGCGAATAAGAAGTGTTTTGTGTGCTGCGGGTGCGAATAGACGGTCACGAGTGGATGG
AAGCCGACTTGTAGGCGTGCTGAAAGACGTCGTGCGGGTGCGGTTTTGGTTTTGTGTTGGTCTTGGTAAA
AGTGTGCCGCAGGTGAGGGTTCTTGATTGGTGAACGTGAAAACGGATGGCCAAGTCCGAGTCGACCAGAG
AGAGAGGCAGAGAGAGAGAGAGAGATGGCTCTTCAGCGCCGCTTCGCGCGTCCTTCACGATTATTCGTGA
TTACTGTCCACCGGTCCCTCTTACTCAGAACTGCCGGAACGAATTCGTGATTTACACCAAACACGCGCTG
TCACAGTCACGAGTCCATGAGCCGTGAGCCCCGCTTCAGATCCTGTTT
